>Addgene plasmid #247993 | pet28a-His6-BS2-TRFLE | addgene full sequence | sequence record 499430 | Addgene NGS Result
ACCGATGAAACGAGAGAGGATGCTCACGATACGGGTTACTGATGATGAACATGCCCGGTTACTGGAACGT
TGTGAGGGTAAACAACTGGCGGTATGGATGCGGCGGGACCAGAGAAAAATCACTCAGGGTCAATGCCAGC
GCTTCGTTAATACAGATGTAGGTGTTCCACAGGGTAGCCAGCAGCATCCTGCGATGCAGATCCGGAACAT
AATGGTGCAGGGCGCTGACTTCCGCGTTTCCAGACTTTACGAAACACGGAAACCGAAGACCATTCATGTT
GTTGCTCAGGTCGCAGACGTTTTGCAGCAGCAGTCGCTTCACGTTCGCTCGCGTATCGGTGATTCATTCT
GCTAACCAGTAAGGCAACCCCGCCAGCCTAGCCGGGTCCTCAACGACAGGAGCACGATCATGCGCACCCG
TGGGGCCGCCATGCCGGCGATAATGGCCTGCTTCTCGCCGAAACGTTTGGTGGCGGGACCAGTGACGAAG
GCTTGAGCGAGGGCGTGCAAGATTCCGAATACCGCAAGCGACAGGCCGATCATCGTCGCGCTCCAGCGAA
AGCGGTCCTCGCCGAAAATGACCCAGAGCGCTGCCGGCACCTGTCCTACGAGTTGCATGATAAAGAAGAC
AGTCATAAGTGCGGCGACGATAGTCATGCCCCGCGCCCACCGGAAGGAGCTGACTGGGTTGAAGGCTCTC
AAGGGCATCGGTCGAGATCCCGGTGCCTAATGAGTGAGCTAACTTACATTAATTGCGTTGCGCTCACTGC
CCGCTTTCCAGTCGGGAAACCTGTCGTGCCAGCTGCATTAATGAATCGGCCAACGCGCGGGGAGAGGCGG
TTTGCGTATTGGGCGCCAGGGTGGTTTTTCTTTTCACCAGTGAGACGGGCAACAGCTGATTGCCCTTCAC
CGCCTGGCCCTGAGAGAGTTGCAGCAAGCGGTCCACGCTGGTTTGCCCCAGCAGGCGAAAATCCTGTTTG
ATGGTGGTTAACGGCGGGATATAACATGAGCTGTCTTCGGTATCGTCGTATCCCACTACCGAGATATCCG
CACCAACGCGCAGCCCGGACTCGGTAATGGCGCGCATTGCGCCCAGCGCCATCTGATCGTTGGCAACCAG
CATCGCAGTGGGAACGATGCCCTCATTCAGCATTTGCATGGTTTGTTGAAAACCGGACATGGCACTCCAG
TCGCCTTCCCGTTCCGCTATCGGCTGAATTTGATTGCGAGTGAGATATTTATGCCAGCCAGCCAGACGCA
GACGCGCCGAGACAGAACTTAATGGGCCCGCTAACAGCGCGATTTGCTGGTGACCCAATGCGACCAGATG
CTCCACGCCCAGTCGCGTACCGTCTTCATGGGAGAAAATAATACTGTTGATGGGTGTCTGGTCAGAGACA
TCAAGAAATAACGCCGGAACATTAGTGCAGGCAGCTTCCACAGCAATGGCATCCTGGTCATCCAGCGGAT
AGTTAATGATCAGCCCACTGACGCGTTGCGCGAGAAGATTGTGCACCGCCGCTTTACAGGCTTCGACGCC
GCTTCGTTCTACCATCGACACCACCACGCTGGCACCCAGTTGATCGGCGCGAGATTTAATCGCCGCGACA
ATTTGCGACGGCGCGTGCAGGGCCAGACTGGAGGTGGCAACGCCAATCAGCAACGACTGTTTGCCCGCCA
GTTGTTGTGCCACGCGGTTGGGAATGTAATTCAGCTCCGCCATCGCCGCTTCCACTTTTTCCCGCGTTTT
CGCAGAAACGTGGCTGGCCTGGTTCACCACGCGGGAAACGGTCTGATAAGAGACACCGGCATACTCTGCG
ACATCGTATAACGTTACTGGTTTCACATTCACCACCCTGAATTGACTCTCTTCCGGGCGCTATCATGCCA
TACCGCGAAAGGTTTTGCGCCATTCGATGGTGTCCGGGATCTCGACGCTCTCCCTTATGCGACTCCTGCA
TTAGGAAGCAGCCCAGTAGTAGGTTGAGGCCGTTGAGCACCGCCGCCGCAAGGAATGGTGCATGCAAGGA
GATGGCGCCCAACAGTCCCCCGGCCACGGGGCCTGCCACCATACCCACGCCGAAACAAGCGCTCATGAGC
CCGAAGTGGCGAGCCCGATCTTCCCCATCGGTGATGTCGGCGATATAGGCGCCAGCAACCGCACCTGTGG
CGCCGGTGATGCCGGCCACGATGCGTCCGGCGTAGAGGATCGAGATCTCGATCCCGCGAAATTAATACGA
CTCACTATAGGGGAATTGTGAGCGGATAACAATTCCCCTCTAGAAATAATTTTGTTTAACTTTAAGAAGG
AGATATACCATGGGCAGCAGCCATCATCATCATCATCACAGCAGCGGCCTGGTGCCGCGCGGCAGCCATA
TGACTCATCAAATAGTAACGACTCAATACGGCAAAGTAAAAGGCACAACGGAAAACGGCGTACATAAGTG
GAAAGGCATTCCCTATGCCAAGCCGCCTGTCGGACAATGGCGTTTTAAAGCACCTGAGCCGCCTGAAGTG
TGGGAAGATGTGCTTGATGCCACAGCGTACGGCTCTATTTGCCCGCAGCCGTCTGATTTGCTGTCACTTT
CGTATACTGAGCTGCCCCGCCAGTCCGAGGATTGCTTGTATGTCAATGTATTTGCGCCTGACACCCCAAG
TAAAAATCTTCCTGTCATGGTGTGGATTCACGGAGGCGCTTTTTATCTAGGAGCGGGCAGTGAGCCATTG
TATGACGGATCAAAACTTGCGGCACAGGGAGAAGTCATTGTCGTTACATTGAACTATCGGCTGGGGCCGT
TTGGCTTTTTGCACTTGTCTTCATTTAATGAGGCGTATTCTGATAACCTTGGGCTTTTAGACCAAGCCGC
CGCGCTGAAATGGGTGCGAGAGAATATTTCAGCGTTTGGCGGTGATCCCGATAACGTAACAGTATTTGGA
GAATCTGCCGGCGGGATGAGCATTGCCGCGCTGCTTGCTATGCCTGCGGCAAAAGGCCTGTTCCAGAAAG
CAATCATGGAGAGCGGCGCTTCTCGAACGCTGACGAAAGAACAAGCGGCGAGCACCTCGGCAGCCTTCTT
ACAGGTCCTTGGGATTAACGAGGGCCAACTGGATAAATTGCATACGGTTTCTGCGGAAGATTTGCTAAAA
GCGGCTGATCAGCTTCGGATTGCAGAAAAAGAGAATATCTTTCGGCTGTTCTTCCAGCCCGCCCTTGATC
CGAAAACGCTGCCTGAAGAACCAGAAAAAGCGATCGCAGAAGGGGCTGCTTCCGGTATTCCGCTATTAAT
TGGAACAACCCGTGATGAAGGATATTTATTTTTCACCCCGGATTCAGACGTTCATTCTCAGGAAACGCTT
GATACAGCGCTCGAGTATTTACTAGGGAAGCCGCTGGCAGAGAAAGTTGCCGATTTGTATCCGCGTTCTC
TGGAAAGCCAAATTCACATGATGACTGATTTATTCTTTTGGCGCCCTGCCGTCGCCTATGCATCCGCACA
GTCTCATTACGCCCCTGTCTGGATGTACAGGTTCGATTGGCACCCGAAGAAGCCGCCGTACAATAAAGCG
TTTCACGCATTAGAGCTTCCTTTTGTCTTTGGAAATCTGGACGGATTGGAACGAATGGCAAAAGCGGAGA
TTACGGATGAGGTGAAACAGCTTTCTCACACGATACAATCAGCGTGGATCACGTTCGCCAAAACAGGAAA
CCCAAGCACCGAAGCTGTGAATTGGCCTGCGTATCATGAAGAAACGAGAGAGACGCTGATTTTAGACTCA
GAGATTACGATCGAAAACGATCCCGAATCTGAAAAAAGGCAGGAGCTATTCCCTTCAAAAGGAGAAGGAT
CCTGAAAGCTTGCGGCCGCACTCGAGCACCACCACCACCACCACTGAGATCCGGCTGCTAACAAAGCCCG
AAAGGAAGCTGAGTTGGCTGCTGCCACCGCTGAGCAATAACTAGCATAACCCCTTGGGGCCTCTAAACGG
GTCTTGAGGGGTTTTTTGCTGAAAGGAGGAACTATATCCGGATTGGCGAATGGG
[124 nt withheld, positions 4045-4168]
C
[91 nt withheld, positions 4170-4260]
A
[49 nt withheld, positions 4262-4310]
CCTTTGACGTTGGAGTCCACGTTCTTT
[37 nt withheld, positions 4338-4374]
ACCCTATCTCGGTCTATTCTTTTGATTTATAAGGGATTTTGCCGATTTCGGCCTATTGGTTAAAAAATGA
GCTGATTTAACAAAAATTTAACGCGAATTTTAACAAAATATTAACGCTTACAATTTAGGTGGCACTTTTC
GGGGAAATGTGCGCGGAACCCCTATTTGTTTATTTTTCTAAATACATTCAAATATGTATCCGCTCATGAA
TTAATTCTTAGAAAAACTCATCGAGCATCAAATGAAACTGCAATTTATTCATATCAGGATTATCAATACC
ATATTTTTGAAAAAGCCGTTTCTGTAATGAAGGAGAAAACTCACCGAGGCAGTTCCATAGGATGGCAAGA
TCCTGGTATCGGTCTGCGATTCCGACTCGTCCAACATCAATACAACCTATTAATTTCCCCTCGTCAAAAA
TAAGGTTATCAAGTGAGAAATCACCATGAGTGACGACTGAATCCGGTGAGAATGGCAAAAGTTTATGCAT
TTCTTTCCAGACTTGTTCAACAGGCCAGCCATTACGCTCGTCATCAAAATCACTCGCATCAACCAAACCG
TTATTCATTCGTGATTGCGCCTGAGCGAGACGAAATACGCGATCGCTGTTAAAAGGACAATTACAAACAG
GAATCGAATGCAACCGGCGCAGGAACACTGCCAGCGCATCAACAATATTTTCACCTGAATCAGGATATTC
TTCTAATACCTGGAATGCTGTTTTCCCGGGGATCGCAGTGGTGAGTAACCATGCATCATCAGGAGTACGG
ATAAAATGCTTGATGGTCGGAAGAGGCATAAATTCCGTCAGCCAGTTTAGTCTGACCATCTCATCTGTAA
CATCATTGGCAACGCTACCTTTGCCATGTTTCAGAAACAACTCTGGCGCATCGGGCTTCCCATACAATCG
ATAGATTGTCGCACCTGATTGCCCGACATTATCGCGAGCCCATTTATACCCATATAAATCAGCATCCATG
TTGGAATTTAATCGCGGCCTAGAGCAAGACGTTTCCCGTTGAATATGGCTCATAACACCCCTTGTATTAC
TGTTTATGTAAGCAGACAGTTTTATTGTTCATGACCAAAATCCCTTAACGTGAGTTTTCGTTCCACTGAG
CGTCAGACCCCGTAGAAAAGATCAAAGGATCTTCTTGAGATCCTTTTTTTCTGCGCGTAATCTGCTGCTT
GCAAACAAAAAAACCACCGCTACCAGCGGTGGTTTGTTTGCCGGATCAAGAGCTACCAACTCTTTTTCCG
AAGGTAACTGGCTTCAGCAGAGCGCAGATACCAAATACTGTCCTTCTAGTGTAGCCGTAGTTAGGCCACC
ACTTCAAGAACTCTGTAGCACCGCCTACATACCTCGCTCTGCTAATCCTGTTACCAGTGGCTGCTGCCAG
TGGCGATAAGTCGTGTCTTACCGGGTTGGACTCAAGACGATAGTTACCGGATAAGGCGCAGCGGTCGGGC
TGAACGGGGGGTTCGTGCACACAGCCCAGCTTGGAGCGAACGACCTACACCGAACTGAGATACCTACAGC
GTGAGCTATGAGAAAGCGCCACGCTTCCCGAAGGGAGAAAGGCGGACAGGTATCCGGTAAGCGGCAGGGT
CGGAACAGGAGAGCGCACGAGGGAGCTTCCAGGGGGAAACGCCTGGTATCTTTATAGTCCTGTCGGGTTT
CGCCACCTCTGACTTGAGCGTCGATTTTTGTGATGCTCGTCAGGGGGGCGGAGCCTATGGAAAAACGCCA
GCAACGCGGCCTTTTTACGGTTCCTGGCCTTTTGCTGGCCTTTTGCTCACATGTTCTTTCCTGCGTTATC
CCCTGATTCTGTGGATAACCGTATTACCGCCTTTGAGTGAGCTGATACCGCTCGCCGCAGCCGAACGACC
GAGCGCAGCGAGTCAGTGAGCGAGGAAGCGGAAGAGCGCCTGATGCGGTATTTTCTCCTTACGCATCTGT
GCGGTATTTCACACCGCAATGGTGCACTCTCAGTACAATCTGCTCTGATGCCGCATAGTTAAGCCAGTAT
ACACTCCGCTATCGCTACGTGACTGGGTCATGGCTGCGCCCCGACACCCGCCAACACCCGCTGACGCGCC
CTGACGGGCTTGTCTGCTCCCGGCATCCGCTTACAGACAAGCTGTGACCGTCTCCGGGAGCTGCATGTGT
CAGAGGTTTTCACCGTCATCACCGAAACGCGCGAGGCAGCTGCGGTAAAGCTCATCAGCGTGGTCGTGAA
GCGATTCACAGATGTCTGCCTGTTCATCCGCGTCCAGCTCGTTGAGTTTCTCCAGAAGCGTTAATGTCTG
GCTTCTGATAAAGCGGGCCATGTTAAGGGCGGTTTTTTCCTGTTTGGTCACTGATGCCTCCGTGTAAGGG
GGATTTCTGTTCATGGGGGTAATGAT
Features (pLannotate 1.2.2; 21 found; start..end, strand, type, name):
    424..715     -  CDS            TcR (fragment): tetracycline efflux protein; tet; confers resistance to tetracycline
    730..751     -  protein_bind   CAP binding site: CAP binding activates transcription in the presence of cAMP. E. coli catabolite activator protein
    764..1846    -  CDS            lacI: lac repressor; lacI; The lac repressor binds to the lac operator to inhibit transcription in E. coli. This inhibition can be relieved by adding lactose or isopropyl-β-D-thiogalactopyranoside (IPTG).
   1847..1924    -  promoter       lacI promoter: lacI
   1932..2211    -  CDS            TcR (fragment): tetracycline efflux protein; tet; confers resistance to tetracycline
   2233..2251    +  promoter       T7 promoter: promoter for bacteriophage T7 RNA polymerase
   2252..2276    +  protein_bind   lac operator: The lac repressor binds to the lac operator to inhibit transcription in E. coli. This inhibition can be relieved by adding lactose or isopropyl-β-D-thiogalactopyranoside (IPTG). lac repressor encoded by lacI
   2291..2313    +  RBS            RBS: efficient ribosome binding site from bacteriophage T7 gene 10 (Olins and Rangwala, 1989)
   2332..2348    +  CDS            capTEV™ (fragment): composite tag for in vivo biotinylation, TEV protease cleavage, and 6xHis tagging
   2359..2376    +  CDS            thrombin site: thrombin recognition and cleavage site
   2380..3846    +  CDS            pnbA: PNBA_BACSU - Also known as estB. Experimental evidence at protein level: Swiss-Prot protein existence level 1. Catalyzes hydrolysis of several beta-lactam antibiotic PNB esters to the corresponding free acid and PNB alcohol. From Bacillus subtilis (strain 168).
   3877..3894    +  CDS            9xHis (fragment): 9xHis affinity tag
   3904..3953    +  CDS            SET1 (fragment): solubility-enhancement tag derived from T7 phage gene 10B
   3961..4008    +  terminator     T7 terminator: transcription terminator for bacteriophage T7 RNA polymerase
   4045..4473    +  rep_origin     f1 ori (sequence partly withheld): f1 bacteriophage origin of replication; arrow indicates direction of (+) strand synthesis
   4526..4583    +  promoter       AmpR promoter (fragment): bla
   4592..5407    -  CDS            KanR: aminoglycoside phosphotransferase; aph(3')-Ia; confers resistance to kanamycin in bacteria or G418 (Geneticin®) in eukaryotes
   5529..6117    +  rep_origin     ori: high-copy-number ColE1/pMB1/pBR322/pUC origin of replication
   6303..6442    -  misc_feature   bom: basis of mobility region from pBR322
   6544..6735    -  CDS            rop: Rop protein, which maintains plasmids at low copy number; rop
   6752..352     +  CDS            YPB1_ECOLX (across the origin): Protein predicted: Swiss-Prot protein existence level 4. From Escherichia coli.
