[The description below was written by a language model from this plasmid's Addgene catalogue record and pLannotate feature annotations shown in this document.]
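Description:
pet28a-His6-BS2-TRFLE is a bacterial expression plasmid built on the pET-28a(+) backbone for producing BS2-TRFLE, a variant of the Bacillus subtilis esterase BS2. The sequenced record is 6,780 nt. It is selected with kanamycin through an aminoglycoside phosphotransferase (KanR) gene. Replication relies on a ColE1/pMB1-type origin accompanied by the pBR322 bom region and the rop gene, which moderates copy number. The catalogue itself lists copy number as unknown. An f1 origin is also present. The short annotations for tetracycline resistance, an AmpR promoter and a predicted E. coli protein are fragmentary matches to backbone sequence rather than functional cassettes.

The insert, listed as 1,536 bp, is annotated as matching pnbA (also called estB), the B. subtilis para-nitrobenzyl esterase. It sits downstream of a T7 promoter with an adjacent lac operator and the T7 gene 10 ribosome binding site, and it is followed by the T7 terminator. The plasmid-borne lacI gene supplies lac repressor, so transcription is held off until IPTG is added in a host that expresses T7 RNA polymerase. The catalogue describes an N-terminal His tag, which fits the short tag-like match upstream of the coding sequence, and a thrombin cleavage site lies between that tag and the esterase. A further His-tag fragment is annotated downstream of the gene, as is usual in pET-28a. The record does not show whether it is translated as part of the protein.

The record does not state which substitutions the "TRFLE" designation refers to. The associated publication concerns directed evolution of enzymes for bioorthogonal chemistry, which suggests that the plasmid serves for recombinant expression and affinity purification of an evolved esterase variant.
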