Addgene plasmid #247993: pet28a-His6-BS2-TRFLE
Purpose: BS2-TRFLE bacterial expression plasmid
Depositing lab: Jeffrey Martell. Depositing organization: University of Wisconsin, Madison. Publication: Directed Evolution of Enzymes for Bioorthogonal Chemistry Using Acid Chloride Proximity Labeling. Ogorek AN, Pani S, Mertick-Sykes EJ, Momirov J, Lao Y, Mejia FB, Chan RST, Huang X, Dickinson BC, Martell JD. ACS Cent. Sci. 2026, 10.1021/acscentsci.5c01746.
Backbone
  Vector backbone: pET-28a(+)
  Vector type: Bacterial Expression
Growth in bacteria
  Bacterial resistance: Kanamycin, 50 μg/mL
  Growth temperature: 37°C
  Growth strain: DH5alpha
  Copy number: Unknown
Gene/Insert
  Gene/Insert name: BS2-TRFLE Esterase
  Species: Bacillus subtilis
  Insert size (bp): 1536
  Tag / fusion protein: His Tag (N terminal on insert)
Terms and licenses: Academic/Nonprofit Terms; Industry Terms: Not Available to Industry
Depositor comments: Please visit https://doi.org/10.26434/chemrxiv-2025-d6bzr for ChemRxiv preprint.
How to cite: pet28a-His6-BS2-TRFLE was a gift from Jeffrey Martell (Addgene plasmid # 247993 ; http://n2t.net/addgene:247993 ; RRID:Addgene_247993)
